Addgene plasmid #233677: CT619
Purpose: Red light-inducible Cre-N
Depositing lab: Wilson Wong. Depositing organization: Boston University Main Campus. Publication: Multiplexing light-inducible recombinases to control cell fate, Boolean logic, and cell patterning in mammalian cells. Tous C, Kinstlinger IS, Rice MEL, Deng J, Wong WW. Sci Adv. 2025 May 9;11(19):eadt1971. doi: 10.1126/sciadv.adt1971. Epub 2025 May 9. PubMed 40344052.
Backbone
  Vector backbone: Unknown
  Vector type: Mammalian Expression
Growth in bacteria
  Bacterial resistance: Ampicillin, 100 μg/mL
  Growth temperature: 37°C
  Growth strain: DH5alpha
  Copy number: High Copy
Gene/Insert
  Gene/Insert name: Cre-N270-PhyA
  Species: H. sapiens (human)
  Mutation: None
  Cloning method: Gibson Cloning
Terms and licenses: Academic/Nonprofit Terms; Industry Terms: Not Available to Industry
How to cite: CT619 was a gift from Wilson Wong (Addgene plasmid # 233677 ; http://n2t.net/addgene:233677 ; RRID:Addgene_233677)
