[The description below was written by a language model from this plasmid's Addgene catalogue record and pLannotate feature annotations shown in this document.]
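Description:
CT619 is a mammalian expression plasmid encoding the N-terminal half of a split, red light-inducible Cre recombinase. The backbone is recorded as unknown, but the annotated features show a pCAGGS-like layout. It has a high-copy ColE1/pUC-type origin and an ampicillin resistance gene (β-lactamase with its own promoter) for propagation and selection in E. coli. It also carries an SV40 origin, residual lac promoter/operator and lacI fragments, and several leftover polyadenylation elements (SV40 and rabbit β-globin). No mammalian selection marker is annotated.

The payload, Cre-N270-PhyA, is driven by the composite CAG promoter: the CMV immediate-early enhancer, the chicken β-actin promoter and a chimeric β-actin/β-globin intron, which together give strong constitutive expression in mammalian cells. Downstream lies a fragment of bacteriophage P1 Cre, whose roughly 810 nt length fits the first 270 residues implied by the name. It is followed by a phytochrome A coding region and then a bovine growth hormone polyadenylation signal. The annotation tool matched the phytochrome to an oat PHYA entry, whereas the catalogue lists the insert species as human. The exact plant source of the photoreceptor is therefore not settled by the record.

Phytochromes switch reversibly between red-absorbing and far-red-absorbing states. Here that light-dependent change is presumably used to bring the inactive Cre N-fragment together with a complementary C-terminal fragment fused to a phytochrome-binding partner, restoring loxP recombination under red light. That partner is not on this plasmid or described in the record, and must be supplied separately. According to the associated publication title, such constructs are used to multiplex light-inducible recombinases for controlling cell fate, Boolean logic and cell patterning in mammalian cells.
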