Features (pLannotate 1.2.2; 20 found; start..end, strand, type, name):
    916..1504    +  rep_origin     ori: high-copy-number ColE1/pMB1/pBR322/pUC origin of replication
   1687..1741    +  CDS            lacI (fragment): lac repressor; lacI; The lac repressor binds to the lac operator to inhibit transcription in E. coli. This inhibition can be relieved by adding lactose or isopropyl-β-D-thiogalactopyranoside (IPTG).
   1743..1877    -  polyA_signal   SV40 poly(A) signal: SV40 polyadenylation signal
   1897..2031    -  rep_origin     SV40 ori: SV40 origin of replication
   2035..2057    -  promoter       SV40 promoter (fragment): SV40 enhancer and early promoter
   2064..2103    +  CDS            lacI (fragment): lac repressor; lacI; The lac repressor binds to the lac operator to inhibit transcription in E. coli. This inhibition can be relieved by adding lactose or isopropyl-β-D-thiogalactopyranoside (IPTG).
   2116..2137    +  protein_bind   CAP binding site: CAP binding activates transcription in the presence of cAMP. E. coli catabolite activator protein
   2152..2182    +  promoter       lac promoter: promoter for the E. coli lac operon
   2190..2206    +  protein_bind   lac operator: The lac repressor binds to the lac operator to inhibit transcription in E. coli. This inhibition can be relieved by adding lactose or isopropyl-β-D-thiogalactopyranoside (IPTG). lac repressor encoded by lacI
   2591..2646    -  polyA_signal   β-globin poly(A) signal: rabbit β-globin polyadenylation signal (Gil and Proudfoot, 1987)
   2717..2788    -  CDS            HBB (fragment): HBB_PONPY - Experimental evidence at transcript level: Swiss-Prot protein existence level 2. Involved in oxygen transport from the lung to the various peripheral tissues. From Pongo pygmaeus (Bornean orangutan).
   2926..2947    -  promoter       SV40 promoter (fragment): SV40 enhancer and early promoter
   2951..3175    -  polyA_signal   bGH poly(A) signal: bovine growth hormone polyadenylation signal
   3563..5044    -  CDS            PHYA5: PHYA5_AVESA - Also known as PHY5. Experimental evidence at protein level: Swiss-Prot protein existence level 1. Regulatory photoreceptor which exists in two forms that are reversibly interconvertible by light: the Pr form that absorbs maximally in the red region of the spectrum and the Pfr form that absorbs maximally in the far-red region. Photoconversion of Pr to Pfr induces an array of morphogenic responses, whereas reconversion of Pfr to Pr cancels the induction of those responses. Pfr controls the expression of a number of nuclear genes including those encoding the small subunit of ribulos
   5096..5905    -  CDS            cre (fragment): RECR_BPP1 - Experimental evidence at protein level: Swiss-Prot protein existence level 1. Catalyzes site-specific recombination between two 34-base- pair LOXP sites. Its role is to maintain the phage genome as a monomeric unit-copy plasmid in the lysogenic state. From Escherichia phage P1 (Bacteriophage P1).
   6040..7056    -  intron         chimeric intron: chimera between introns from chicken β-actin and rabbit β-globin
   7057..7334    -  promoter       chicken β-actin promoter: No description available
   7336..7715    -  enhancer       CMV enhancer: human cytomegalovirus immediate early enhancer
   7746..7850    +  promoter       AmpR promoter: bla
   7851..745     +  CDS            AmpR (across the origin): β-lactamase; bla; confers resistance to ampicillin, carbenicillin, and related antibiotics
>Addgene plasmid #233677 | CT619 | addgene full sequence | sequence record 469005 | Addgene NGS Result
TGCACGAGTGGGTTACATCGAACTGGATCTCAACAGCGGTAAGATCCTTGAGAGTTTTCGCCCCGAAGAA
CGTTTTCCAATGATGAGCACTTTTAAAGTTCTGCTATGTGGCGCGGTATTATCCCGTATTGACGCCGGGC
AAGAGCAACTCGGTCGCCGCATACACTATTCTCAGAATGACTTGGTTGAGTACTCACCAGTCACAGAAAA
GCATCTTACGGATGGCATGACAGTAAGAGAATTATGCAGTGCTGCCATAACCATGAGTGATAACACTGCG
GCCAACTTACTTCTGACAACGATCGGAGGACCGAAGGAGCTAACCGCTTTTTTGCACAACATGGGGGATC
ATGTAACTCGCCTTGATCGTTGGGAACCGGAGCTGAATGAAGCCATACCAAACGACGAGCGTGACACCAC
GATGCCTGTAGCAATGGCAACAACGTTGCGCAAACTATTAACTGGCGAACTACTTACTCTAGCTTCCCGG
CAACAATTAATAGACTGGATGGAGGCGGATAAAGTTGCAGGACCACTTCTGCGCTCGGCCCTTCCGGCTG
GCTGGTTTATTGCTGATAAATCTGGAGCCGGTGAGCGTGGGTCTCGCGGTATCATTGCAGCACTGGGGCC
AGATGGTAAGCCCTCCCGTATCGTAGTTATCTACACGACGGGGAGTCAGGCAACTATGGATGAACGAAAT
AGACAGATCGCTGAGATAGGTGCCTCACTGATTAAGCATTGGTAACTGTCAGACCAAGTTTACTCATATA
TACTTTAGATTGATTTAAAACTTCATTTTTAATTTAAAAGGATCTAGGTGAAGATCCTTTTTGATAATCT
CATGACCAAAATCCCTTAACGTGAGTTTTCGTTCCACTGAGCGTCAGACCCCGTAGAAAAGATCAAAGGA
TCTTCTTGAGATCCTTTTTTTCTGCGCGTAATCTGCTGCTTGCAAACAAAAAAACCACCGCTACCAGCGG
TGGTTTGTTTGCCGGATCAAGAGCTACCAACTCTTTTTCCGAAGGTAACTGGCTTCAGCAGAGCGCAGAT
ACCAAATACTGTTCTTCTAGTGTAGCCGTAGTTAGGCCACCACTTCAAGAACTCTGTAGCACCGCCTACA
TACCTCGCTCTGCTAATCCTGTTACCAGTGGCTGCTGCCAGTGGCGATAAGTCGTGTCTTACCGGGTTGG
ACTCAAGACGATAGTTACCGGATAAGGCGCAGCGGTCGGGCTGAACGGGGGGTTCGTGCACACAGCCCAG
CTTGGAGCGAACGACCTACACCGAACTGAGATACCTACAGCGTGAGCTATGAGAAAGCGCCACGCTTCCC
GAAGGGAGAAAGGCGGACAGGTATCCGGTAAGCGGCAGGGTCGGAACAGGAGAGCGCACGAGGGAGCTTC
CAGGGGGAAACGCCTGGTATCTTTATAGTCCTGTCGGGTTTCGCCACCTCTGACTTGAGCGTCGATTTTT
GTGATGCTCGTCAGGGGGGCGGAGCCTATGGAAAAACGCCAGCAACGCGGCCTTTTTACGGTTCCTGGCC
TTTTGCTGGCCTTTTGCTCACATGTTCTTTCCTGCGTTATCCCCTGATTCTGTGGATAACCGTATTACCG
CCTTTGAGTGAGCTGATACCGCTCGCCGCAGCCGAACGACCGAGCGCAGCGAGTCAGTGAGCGAGGAAGC
GGAAGAGCGCCCAATACGCAAACCGCCTCTCCCCGCGCGTTGGCCGATTCATTAATGCAGCGGATCCAGA
CATGATAAGATACATTGATGAGTTTGGACAAACCACAACTAGAATGCAGTGAAAAAAATGCTTTATTTGT
GAAATTTGTGATGCTATTGCTTTATTTGTAACCATTATAAGCTGCAATAAACAAGTTAGCTTTTTGCAAA
AGCCTAGGCCTCCAAAAAAGCCTCCTCACTACTTCTGGAATAGCTCAGAGGCCGAGGCGGCCTCGGCCTC
TGCATAAATAAAAAAAATTAGTCAGCCATGGGGCGGAGAATGGGCGGAACTGGGCGGAGTTAGGGGCGGG
ACTATGGTTGCTGACTAATTGAGATGCGGATCCGCTGGCACGACAGGTTTCCCGACTGGAAAGCGGGCAG
TGAGCGCAACGCAATTAATGTGAGTTAGCTCACTCATTAGGCACCCCAGGCTTTACACTTTATGCTTCCG
GCTCGTATGTTGTGTGGAATTGTGAGCGGATAACAATTTCACACAGGAAACAGCTATGACCATGATTACG
CCAAGCTTGGGCTGCAGGTCGAGGGATCTCCATAAGAGAAGAGGGACAGCTATGACTGGGAGTAGTCAGG
AGAGGAGGAAAAATCTGGCTAGTAAAACATGTAAGGAAAATTTTAGGGATGTTAAAGAAAAAAATAACAC
AAAACAAAATATAAAAAAAATCTAACCTCAAGTCAAGGCTTTTCTATGGAATAAGGAATGGACAGCAGGG
GGCTGTTTCATATACTGATGACCTCTTTATAGCCAACCTTTGTTCATGGCAGCCAGCATATGGGCATATG
TTGCCAAACTCTAAACCAAATACTCATTCTGATGTTTTAAATGATTTGCCCTCCCATATGTCCTTCCGAG
TGAGAGACACAAAAAATTCCAACACACTATTGCAATGAAAATAAATTTCCTTTATTAGCCAGAAGTCAGA
TGCTCAAGGGGCTTCATGATGTCCCCATAATTTTTGGCAGAGGGAAAAAGATCTCAGTGGTATTTGTGAG
CCAGGGCATTGGCCACACCAGCCACCACCTTCTGATAGGCAGCCTGCACCTGAGGAGTGCGCTAGCGGTG
GAAGGGCTCGGAGTTGTGGTAATCTATGTATCCTGGGCGGCCGCGCTTGGATTCTGCGTTTGTTTCCGTC
TACGAACTCCCAGCGGTACACGCTACAGGGCGCGTGGGGATACCCCCTAGAGCCCCAGCTGGTTCTTTCC
GCCTCAGAAGCCATAGAGCCCACCGCATCCCCAGCATGCCTGCTATTGTCTTCCCAATCCTCCCCCTTGC
TGTCCTGCCCCACCCCACCCCCCAGAATAGAATGACACCTACTCAGACAATGCGATGCAATTTCCTCATT
TTATTAGGAAAGGACAGTGGGAGTGGCACCTTCCAGGGTCAAGGAAGGCACGGGGGAGGGGCAAACAACA
GATGGCTGGCAACTAGAAGGCACAGGAATTCTCACACCTTCCGCTTTTTCTTGGGTTGGATTCCATCAAT
CTTGAGATCGTTGAGCTTGCTATAGATCACCTTTGTGTTCACGTCGGTGGTCTCGCTGTCCTTAAAGGCG
TTACGTAAGATGAGCTGTAAAGAGTGGATGGCATCCATTTCGTAGTCCTTCCAAGGTAAGCTTCTGGTCT
TCACCACCTCCAGAAAAGCCTTGAAGGAGGATCTGGGGTGCATCCTTCTGGCATCGTCCCTATCATCGGG
GTCGTGTTTGGCGCCGCCCCATCTCACTTCGCCGGCGGTATGGGAACGAAACCAGAAAATCATATCTTTG
CTGCTGATACGAACGGCAGCCATTCCGCAGACGCTGTCGCCTAAAGATAAAGCCCTAGGAAAGCCAGCGT
CGTGTAAAGAATCGGTGCTTAAACCGGTGGAATCCATGTGGTACTCACACAGCCAAGAAGCGATTTCTTG
TAAATGGAACTCGCTAGGGGTGGTGCCCAGCTTCCAGATCTTGTCCTTGTATAATAAGGCGGCGCCGTCG
CACTTGACTAAATCCATAATATTGGGGGACTGGCTCACGATGCCGAGGGGAGCGTCCCTCATGAGCATGT
CGCAGAGGAGTGTCTGGGTACGTAAAATGTTCTTCTCCACCATCTGGTTGTCCAGCTCGACCTCCTTGTT
GACGTGGATGGCAAACACTTGGGCTAAAAATTCACAAGCATAACGTAAGGGAAAAGGGACAAATCTGGGG
GTGGTGTTGTGGCAGACCACTAAACCCCACAGCCTCTTTCTCTTCTGAGGCTGTGTGGTGGCATCGGGAG
CATCGCCCTCTCCATCCTCCTCATTCACCACCACGGCCATCACTAAAGAAGCGATGCTGTCCATATTGGC
CATGTATTGCAGATGACAAGAGTGGGGAGCTCTTAAAGTGCTGCCGCAGAGGGTTAAATCGAAGCTCAGC
TTCTCATCTTGTAAAACCCTAGCGTGCTTGGCGTTGCAGTCCACGATCATTCTCACCTTGTTCTTCATAA
ATAAAAATCTGGCAGCTTGGGGGATGTCTGTGGCGGGATAGTGTAAACCTAAATAGGGTTCTAAACCGGG
CTTGGTCACTTCGCTCACCACCTCGCCGTGGTCGTCCTCGTGGAACTTGTAGGCCATGACACGATCGTAA
CCAGTCAGCTCGAAGACTTCTTGCACCATGGTGTCGCACAGCCTCTCCATGCTTCCGCTGGGTAAAGACT
GGAGTCTGGTGATGGCCTTGGCGGCCAGCTTATAGCTCTGTAAAGCTCCGGCGGCTGTCATGGGCACTTC
ATAGGGCTTAACGGGTTCGAAGTCGATGATGATGGATCCGGTCACCCTATGGATAATGGCGTAGAAGGGC
TTGGCGGATGTACGACAATGGACGAGGATAGGGTTCAGTAAAGACACGTCGCCGAAGCCGAGAGCCTTCT
GTAAAGCGGAAGCGCTGGGAGCGGTAAATAAAGATCTGATATCGGTGCCGATGCCCAGAACGGGGTGCTC
TCCCACGCTAGGCACGGCGTGGGAAGCCATTGTGAGCAGTTCGGAGGCGTTCTCGGAGTAGGCGATGACC
TTGAAGGTCTTTTCGTCTAAAGCCAGTAAACATCCAAAGGGCTGGATCAGCTTGCCCTTCTGGATATGAT
GGAGGTAGGTTGTGGTGACCTTGTCGCTCCTAGGAGGCTGGTTCTCGACCACGGGACCAGTCACCCTCAC
GCTGGTGGAGTAATCAAAGGAGGAGCCGCTCTCCTCGAAATCGGCGTGCAGTTTGGCGTCCACGGTGGTC
TGAGCGATGATACGAGCGGAGTGACGAGATCTACGAGATCCCTCGCTGGACTGTGTGGGACGAGATCCGC
TCATCTTCTTCTCGGTACCGCTGCCACCACTTGATCCGGAGCCAGACCCTCCGGAGCGGTGGGTGGCCTC
AAAGATCCCTTCCAGGGCCCGGGTGGACAGTTGGGAGGTGGCAGAAGGGGCAGCCACACCATTCTTTCTG
ACCCGGCAGAACAGGTAGTTGTTGGGGTCATCAGCCACACCAGACACAGAGATCCATCTCTCCACCAGCT
TGGTAACCCCCAGGGACAGGGCCTTCTCCACACCAGCTGTGGACACCAGGGTCTTGGTCCTGCCAATGTG
GATCAGCATTCTCCCACCATCGGTGCGGGAGATGTCCTTCACTCTGATTCTGGCAATTTCGGCAATGCGC
AGCAGGGTGTTGTAGGCAATGCCCAGGAAGGCCAGGTTCCTGATGTCCTGGCATCTGTCAGAGTTCTCCA
TCAGGGATCTGACTTGGTCAAAGTCAGTGCGTTCAAAGGCCAGGGCCTGCTTGGCTCTCTCCCCAGCATC
CACATTCTCCTTTCTGATTCTCCTCATCACCAGGGACACAGCATTGGAGTCAGAAGGGCGAGGCAGGCCA
GATCTCCTGTGCAGCATGTTGAGCTGGCCCAGGTGCTGTTGGATGGTCTTCACAGCCAGGCCTCTGGCTT
GCAGGTACAGGAGGTAGTCCCTCACATCCTCAGGTTCAGCAGGGAACCATTTCCTGTTGTTCAGCTTGCA
CCAGGCAGCCCAGGATCTGCACACAGACAGGAGCATCTTCCAGGTGTGTTCAGAGAAGGCCTGCCTGTCC
CTGAACATGTCCATCAGGTTCTTCCTGACTTCATCAGAGGTGGCATCCACAGGGAGGGCAGGCAGGTTTT
GGTGCACAGTCAGCAGGTTGGACATGGTGGCGGCACGCGTGCGAGACGAGACGAGACAGCCTGAGAATGG
ATGCGAGTAATGGGCGCGCCTTCGCTCGAATTAATCAATTCTTTGCCAAAATGATGAGACAGCACAATAA
CCAGCACGTTGCCCAGGAGCTGTAGGAAAAAGAAGAAGGCATGAACATGGTTAGCAGAGGCTCTAGAGCC
GCCGGTCACACGCCAGAAGCCGAACCCCGCCCTGCCCCGTCCCCCCCGAAGGCAGCCGTCCCCCCGCGGA
CAGCCCCGAGGCTGGAGAGGGAGAAGGGGACGGCGGCGCGGCGACGCACGAAGGCCCTCCCCGCCCATTT
CCTTCCTGCCGGCGCCGCACCGCTTCGCCCCGCGCCCGCTAGAGGGGGTGCGGCGGCGCCTCCCAGATTT
CGGCTCCGCACAGATTTGGGACAAAGGAAGTCCCTGCGCCCTCTCGCACGATTACCATAAAAGGCAATGG
CTGCGGCTCGCCGCGCCTCGACAGCCGCCGGCGCTCCGGGGGCCGCCGCGCCCCTCCCCCGAGCCCTCCC
CGGCCCGAGGCGGCCCCGCCCCGCCCGGCACCCCCACCTGCCGCCACCCCCCGCCCGGCACGGCGAGCCC
CGCGCCACGCCCCGTACGGAGCCCCGCACCCGAAGCCGGGCCGTGCTCAGCAACTCGGGGAGGGGGGTGC
AGGGGGGGTTGCAGCCCGACCGACGCGCCCACACCCCCTGCTCACCCCCCCACGCACACACCCCGCACGC
AGCCTTTGTTCCCCTCGCAGCCCCCCCCGCACCGCGGGGCACCGCCCCCGGCCGCGCTCCCCTCGCGCAC
ACTGCGGAGCGCACAAAGCCCCGCGCCGCGCCCGCAGCGCTCACAGCCGCCGGGCAGCGCGGAGCCGCAC
GCGGCGCTCCCCACGCACACACACACGCACGCACCCCCCGAGCCGCTCCCCCCGCACAAAGGGCCCTCCC
GGAGCCCCTCAAGGCTTTCACGCAGCCACAGAAAAGAAACAAGCCGTCATTAAACCAAGCGCTAATTACA
GCCCGGAGGAGAAGGGCCGTCCCGCCCGCTCACCTGTGGGAGTAACGCGGTCAGTCAGAGCCGGGGCGGG
CGGCGCGAGGCGGCGGCGGAGCGGGGCACGGGGCGAAGGCAGCGCGCAGCGACTCCCGCCCGCCGCGCGC
TTCGCTTTTTATAGGGCCGCCGCCGCCGCCGCCTCGCCATAAAAGGAAACTTTCGGAGCGCGCCGCTCTG
ATTGGCTGCCGCCGCACCTCTCCGCCTCGCCCCGCCCCGCCCCTCGCCCCGCCCCGCCCCGCCTGGCGCG
CGCCCCCCCCCCCCCCCCGCCCCCATCGCTGCACAAAATAATTAAAAAATAAATAAATACAAAATTGGGG
GTGGGGAGGGGGGGGAGATGGGGAGAGTGAAGCAGAACGTGGGGCTCACCTCGACCATGGTAATAGCGAT
GACTAATACGTAGATGTACTGCCAAGTAGGAAAGTCCCATAAGGTCATGTACTGGGCATAATGCCAGGCG
GGCCATTTACCGTCATTGACGTCAATAGGGGGCGTACTTGGCATATGATACACTTGATGTACTGCCAAGT
GGGCAGTTTACCGTAAATACTCCACCCATTGACGTCAATGGAAAGTCCCTATTGGCGTTACTATGGGAAC
ATACGTCATTATTGACGTCAATGGGCGGGGGTCGTTGGGCGGTCAGCCAGGCGGGCCATTTACCGTAAGT
TATGTAACGCGGAACTCCATATATGGGCTATGAACTAATGACCCCGTAATTGATTACTATTAATAACTAG
TCAATAATCAATGTCGACCCAGGTGGCACTTTTCGGGGAAATGTGCGCGGAACCCCTATTTGTTTATTTT
TCTAAATACATTCAAATATGTATCCGCTCATGAGACAATAACCCTGATAAATGCTTCAATAATATTGAAA
AAGGAAGAGTATGAGTATTCAACATTTCCGTGTCGCCCTTATTCCCTTTTTTGCGGCATTTTGCCTTCCT
GTTTTTGCTCACCCAGAAACGCTGGTGAAAGTAAAAGATGCTGAAGATCAGTTGGG
